>Addgene plasmid #161549 | pJB004 CMV 3xFLAG-NLS-VP16-intN | addgene full sequence | sequence record 318365 | Addgene NGS Result
GACATTGATTATTGACTAGTTATTAATAGTAATCAATTACGGGGTCATTAGTTCATAGCCCATATATGGA
GTTCCGCGTTACATAACTTACGGTAAATGGCCCGCCTGGCTGACCGCCCAACGACCCCCGCCCATTGACG
TCAATAATGACGTATGTTCCCATAGTAACGCCAATAGGGACTTTCCATTGACGTCAATGGGTGGAGTATT
TACGGTAAACTGCCCACTTGGCAGTACATCAAGTGTATCATATGCCAAGTACGCCCCCTATTGACGTCAA
TGACGGTAAATGGCCCGCCTGGCATTATGCCCAGTACATGACCTTATGGGACTTTCCTACTTGGCAGTAC
ATCTACGTATTAGTCATCGCTATTACCATGGTGATGCGGTTTTGGCAGTACATCAATGGGCGTGGATAGC
GGTTTGACTCACGGGGATTTCCAAGTCTCCACCCCATTGACGTCAATGGGAGTTTGTTTTGGCACCAAAA
TCAACGGGACTTTCCAAAATGTCGTAACAACTCCGCCCCATTGACGCAAATGGGCGGTAGGCGTGTACGG
TGGGAGGTCTATATAAGCAGAGCTCTCTGGCTAACTAGAGAACCCACTGCTTACTGGCTTATCGAAATTA
ATACGACTCACTATAGGGAGTCCCAAGCTGGCTAGCGCCACCATGGATTATAAGGATCACGATGGCGACT
ACAAGGACCACGATATTGACTACAAAGACGATGACGATAAAATGGCTCCTAAGAAAAAGCGCAAAGTCGG
TATCCATGGCGTTCCCGGATCCGTCGACGGTGGACTGCAGGCCCCACCAACCGATGTTTCTTTAGGTGAT
GAGTTACATTTGGACGGTGAGGACGTAGCTATGGCACATGCAGATGCCTTAGACGATTTTGACTTGGATA
TGTTAGGAGATGGAGATTCACCAGGACCTGGTTTCACACCACACGATTCAGCTCCATACGGTGCTTTGGA
CATGGCCGATTTCGAATTTGAACAGATGTTTACTGATGCCTTGGGTATAGACGAATACGGTGGTGGAGGT
ACCAGAAGCGGATACTGCCTGGACCTGAAGACCCAGGTGCAGACCCCTCAGGGCATGAAGGAGATCAGCA
ACATCCAGGTGGGCGACCTGGTGCTGAGCAACACCGGCTACAACGAGGTGCTGAACGTGTTCCCCAAGAG
CAAGAAGAAGAGCTACAAGATCACCCTGGAGGACGGCAAGGAGATCATCTGCAGCGAGGAGCACCTGTTC
CCCACCCAGACCGGCGAGATGAACATCAGCGGCGGCCTGAAGGAGGGCATGTGCCTGTACGTGAAGGAGT
GAGCGGCCGCTCGAGTCTAGAGGGCCCGTTTAAACCCGCTGATCAGCCTCGACTGTGCCTTCTAGTTGCC
AGCCATCTGTTGTTTGCCCCTCCCCCGTGCCTTCCTTGACCCTGGAAGGTGCCACTCCCACTGTCCTTTC
CTAATAAAATGAGGAAATTGCATCGCATTGTCTGAGTAGGTGTCATTCTATTCTGGGGGGTGGGGTGGGG
CAGGACAGCAAGGGGGAGGATTGGGAAGTCAATAGCAGGCATGCTGGGGATGCGGTGGGCTCTATGGCTT
CTGAGGCGGAAAGAACCAGCTGGGGCTCTAGGGGGTATCCCC
[124 nt withheld, positions 1653-1776]
C
[91 nt withheld, positions 1778-1868]
A
[49 nt withheld, positions 1870-1918]
CCTTTGACGTTGGAGTCCACGTTCTTT
[37 nt withheld, positions 1946-1982]
ACCCTATCTCGGTCTATTCTTTTGATTTATAAGGGATTTTGCCGATTTCGGCCTATTGGTTAAAAAATGA
GCTGATTTAACAAAAATTTAACGCGAATTAATTCTGTGGAATGTGTGTCAGTTAGGCTCAATTAGTCAGC
AACCATAGTCCCGCCCCTAACTCCGCCCATCCCGCCCCTAACTCCGCCCAGTTCCGCCCATTCTCCGCCC
CATGGCTGACTAATTTTTTTTATTTATGCAGAGGCCGAGGCCGCCTCTGCCTCTGAGCTATTCCAGAAGT
AGTGAGGAGGCTTTTTTGGAGGCCTAGGCTTTTGCAAAAAGCTCCCGGGAGCTTGTATATCCATTTTCGG
AGGTTGGGCTTCGGAATCGTTTTCCGGGACGCCGGCTGGATGATCCTCCAGCGCGGGGATCTCATGCTGG
AGTTCTTCGCCCACCCCAACTTGTTTATTGCAGCTTATAATGGTTACAAATAAAGCAATAGCATCACAAA
TTTCACAAATAAAGCATTTTTTTCACTGCATTCTAGTTGTGGTTTGTCCAAACTCATCAATGTATCTTAT
CATGTCTGTATACCGTCGACCTCTAGCTAGAGCTTGGCGTAATCATGGTCATAGCTGTTTCCTGTGTGAA
ATTGTTATCCGCTCACAATTCCACACAACATACGAGCCGGAAGCATAAAGTGTAAAGCCTGGGGTGCCTA
ATGAGTGAGCTAACTCACATTAATTGCGTTGCGCTCACTGCCCGCTTTCCAGTCGGGAAACCTGTCGTGC
CAGCTGCATTAATGAATCGGCCAACGCGCGGGGAGAGGCGGTTTGCGTATTGGGCGCTCTTCCGCTTCCT
CGCTCACTGACTCGCTGCGCTCGGTCGTTCGGCTGCGGCGAGCGGTATCAGCTCACTCAAAGGCGGTAAT
ACGGTTATCCACAGAATCAGGGGATAACGCAGGAAAGAACATGTGAGCAAAAGGCCAGCAAAAGGCCAGG
AACCGTAAAAAGGCCGCGTTGCTGGCGTTTTTCCATAGGCTCCGCCCCCCTGACGAGCATCACAAAAATC
GACGCTCAAGTCAGAGGTGGCGAAACCCGACAGGACTATAAAGATACCAGGCGTTTCCCCCTGGAAGCTC
CCTCGTGCGCTCTCCTGTTCCGACCCTGCCGCTTACCGGATACCTGTCCGCCTTTCTCCCTTCGGGAAGC
GTGGCGCTTTCTCATAGCTCACGCTGTAGGTATCTCAGTTCGGTGTAGGTCGTTCGCTCCAAGCTGGGCT
GTGTGCACGAACCCCCCGTTCAGCCCGACCGCTGCGCCTTATCCGGTAACTATCGTCTTGAGTCCAACCC
GGTAAGACACGACTTATCGCCACTGGCAGCAGCCACTGGTAACAGGATTAGCAGAGCGAGGTATGTAGGC
GGTGCTACAGAGTTCTTGAAGTGGTGGCCTAACTACGGCTACACTAGAAGAACAGTATTTGGTATCTGCG
CTCTGCTGAAGCCAGTTACCTTCGGAAAAAGAGTTGGTAGCTCTTGATCCGGCAAACAAACCACCGCTGG
TAGCGGTGGTTTTTTTGTTTGCAAGCAGCAGATTACGCGCAGAAAAAAAGGATCTCAAGAAGATCCTTTG
ATCTTTTCTACGGGGTCTGACGCTCAGTGGAACGAAAACTCACGTTAAGGGATTTTGGTCATGAGATTAT
CAAAAAGGATCTTCACCTAGATCCTTTTAAATTAAAAATGAAGTTTTAAATCAATCTAAAGTATATATGA
GTAAACTTGGTCTGACAGTTACCAATGCTTAATCAGTGAGGCACCTATCTCAGCGATCTGTCTATTTCGT
TCATCCATAGTTGCCTGACTCCCCGTCGTGTAGATAACTACGATACGGGAGGGCTTACCATCTGGCCCCA
GTGCTGCAATGATACCGCGAGATCCACGCTCACCGGCTCCAGATTTATCAGCAATAAACCAGCCAGCCGG
AAGGGCCGAGCGCAGAAGTGGTCCTGCAACTTTATCCGCCTCCATCCAGTCTATTAATTGTTGCCGGGAA
GCTAGAGTAAGTAGTTCGCCAGTTAATAGTTTGCGCAACGTTGTTGCCATTGCTACAGGCATCGTGGTGT
CACGCTCGTCGTTTGGTATGGCTTCATTCAGCTCCGGTTCCCAACGATCAAGGCGAGTTACATGATCCCC
CATGTTGTGCAAAAAAGCGGTTAGCTCCTTCGGTCCTCCGATCGTTGTCAGAAGTAAGTTGGCCGCAGTG
TTATCACTCATGGTTATGGCAGCACTGCATAATTCTCTTACTGTCATGCCATCCGTAAGATGCTTTTCTG
TGACTGGTGAGTACTCAACCAAGTCATTCTGAGAATAGTGTATGCGGCGACCGAGTTGCTCTTGCCCGGC
GTCAATACGGGATAATACCGCGCCACATAGCAGAACTTTAAAAGTGCTCATCATTGGAAAACGTTCTTCG
GGGCGAAAACTCTCAAGGATCTTACCGCTGTTGAGATCCAGTTCGATGTAACCCACTCGTGCACCCAACT
GATCTTCAGCATCTTTTACTTTCACCAGCGTTTCTGGGTGAGCAAAAACAGGAAGGCAAAATGCCGCAAA
AAAGGGAATAAGGGCGACACGGAAATGTTGAATACTCATACTCTTCCTTTTTCAATATTATTGAAGCATT
TATCAGGGTTATTGTCTCATGAGCGGATACATATTTGAATGTATTTAGAAAAATAAACAAATAGGGGTTC
CGCGCACATTTCCCCGAAAAGTGCCACCTGACGTCGACGGATCGGGAGATCTCCCGATCCCCTATGGTGC
ACTCTCAGTACAATCTGCTCTGATGCCGCATAGTTAAGCCAGTATCTGCTCCCTGCTTGTGTGTTGGAGG
TCGCTGAGTAGTGCGCGAGCAAAATTTAAGCTACAACAAGGCAAGGCTTGACCGACAATTGCATGAAGAA
TCTGCTTAGGGTTAGGCGTTTTGCGCTGCTTCGCGATGTACGGGCCAGATATACGCGTT
Features (pLannotate 1.2.2; 21 found; start..end, strand, type, name):
      1..380     +  enhancer       CMV enhancer: human cytomegalovirus immediate early enhancer
    381..584     +  promoter       CMV promoter: human cytomegalovirus (CMV) immediate early promoter
    580..613     +  LTR            5' LTR (truncated) (fragment): truncated 5' long terminal repeat (LTR) from HIV-1
    629..647     +  promoter       T7 promoter: promoter for bacteriophage T7 RNA polymerase
    718..741     +  CDS            3xFLAG (fragment): three tandem FLAG® epitope tags
    811..1044    +  CDS            VP16_HHV11 (fragment): Experimental evidence at protein level: Swiss-Prot protein existence level 1. May play a role in the aggregation of tegument proteins around nucleocapsids during virus morphogenesis. From Human herpesvirus 1 (strain 17) (HHV-1) (Human herpes simplex virus 1).
   1383..1494    +  polyA_signal   bGH poly(A) signal: bovine growth hormone polyadenylation signal
   1611..1632    +  promoter       SV40 promoter (fragment): SV40 enhancer and early promoter
   1653..2081    +  rep_origin     f1 ori (sequence partly withheld): f1 bacteriophage origin of replication; arrow indicates direction of (+) strand synthesis
   2086..2108    +  promoter       SV40 promoter (fragment): SV40 enhancer and early promoter
   2109..2300    +  promoter       SV40 promoter: SV40 early promoter
   2327..2425    +  CDS            ble (fragment): BLE_KLEPN - Experimental evidence at protein level: Swiss-Prot protein existence level 1. Binding protein with a strong affinity to the bleomycin family of antibiotics. Binds to CL990; an antimitotic-antibiotic compound. From Klebsiella pneumoniae.
   2420..2541    +  polyA_signal   SV40 poly(A) signal: SV40 polyadenylation signal
   2614..2630    -  protein_bind   lac operator: The lac repressor binds to the lac operator to inhibit transcription in E. coli. This inhibition can be relieved by adding lactose or isopropyl-β-D-thiogalactopyranoside (IPTG). lac repressor encoded by lacI
   2638..2668    -  promoter       lac promoter: promoter for the E. coli lac operon
   2683..2704    -  protein_bind   CAP binding site: CAP binding activates transcription in the presence of cAMP. E. coli catabolite activator protein
   2717..2809    -  CDS            lacI (fragment): lac repressor; lacI; The lac repressor binds to the lac operator to inhibit transcription in E. coli. This inhibition can be relieved by adding lactose or isopropyl-β-D-thiogalactopyranoside (IPTG).
   2992..3580    -  rep_origin     ori: high-copy-number ColE1/pMB1/pBR322/pUC origin of replication
   3751..4611    -  CDS            AmpR: β-lactamase; bla; confers resistance to ampicillin, carbenicillin, and related antibiotics
   4612..4716    -  promoter       AmpR promoter: bla
   4775..4827    -  misc_feature   bom (fragment): basis of mobility region from pBR322
