[The description below was written by a language model from this plasmid's Addgene catalogue record and pLannotate feature annotations shown in this document.]
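Description:
pJB004 CMV 3xFLAG-NLS-VP16-intN is a roughly 5 kb mammalian expression plasmid built on pPD005, a pcDNA-derived backbone adapted for Golden Gate assembly, and is catalogued for mammalian expression and synthetic biology work. It is propagated in E. coli through a high-copy ColE1/pUC-type origin and selected with ampicillin via the β-lactamase gene and its native promoter. The backbone also carries an f1 phage origin, remnants of the lac promoter/operator region, and an SV40 early promoter followed by only a short fragment of a bleomycin-family resistance gene and the SV40 poly(A) signal. The mammalian selection cassette therefore appears to be truncated, and the record does not list any mammalian selectable marker.

The payload is a synthetic fusion protein, cloned between NheI and NotI, that is driven constitutively by the human CMV immediate-early enhancer and promoter and terminated by the bovine growth hormone polyadenylation signal; a T7 promoter sits just upstream of the coding region. Reading from the N terminus, the fusion comprises a 3xFLAG epitope tag for detection, a nuclear localization signal, the herpes simplex virus VP16 transcriptional activation domain, and "intN", which by its name is the N-terminal half of a split intein. The automated annotation picks up only the FLAG and VP16 segments, leaving the NLS and intN portions unlabelled, and the record does not say which intein is used. Such a design typically lets the activation domain be joined by protein trans-splicing to a partner protein carrying the complementary C-terminal intein half, for example a DNA-binding domain, reconstituting a functional transcription factor only when both halves are expressed. The plasmid comes from a study on model-guided design of mammalian genetic programs, consistent with use as a component of engineered gene circuits.
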