Addgene plasmid #161549: pJB004 CMV 3xFLAG-NLS-VP16-intN
Purpose: Constitutive expression of 3xFLAG-NLS-VP16-intN under the CMV promoter
Depositing lab: Joshua Leonard. Depositing organization: Northwestern University. Publication: Model-guided design of mammalian genetic programs. Muldoon JJ, Kandula V, Hong M, Donahue PS, Boucher JD, Bagheri N, Leonard JN. Sci Adv. 2021 Feb 19;7(8). pii: 7/8/eabe9375. doi: 10.1126/sciadv.abe9375. Print 2021 Feb. PubMed 33608279.
Backbone
  Vector backbone: pPD005 pcDNA Golden Gate
  Vector type: Mammalian Expression, Synthetic Biology
Growth in bacteria
  Bacterial resistance: Ampicillin, 100 μg/mL
  Growth temperature: 37°C
  Growth strain: DH5alpha
  Copy number: High Copy
Gene/Insert
  Gene/Insert name: 3xFLAG-NLS-VP16-intN
  Species: Synthetic
  Promoter: CMV
  Tag / fusion protein: 3x-FLAG (N terminal on insert)
  Cloning method: Restriction Enzyme; 5′ cloning site NheI (not destroyed); 3′ cloning site NotI (not destroyed)
  Sequencing primers: 5′ GTGATGCGGTTTTGGCAGTACATCAATG; 3′ CAGTGGGAGTGGCACCTTCC
Terms and licenses: Academic/Nonprofit Terms; Industry Terms: Not Available to Industry
How to cite: pJB004 CMV 3xFLAG-NLS-VP16-intN was a gift from Joshua Leonard (Addgene plasmid # 161549 ; http://n2t.net/addgene:161549 ; RRID:Addgene_161549)
