>Addgene plasmid #161549 | pJB004 CMV 3xFLAG-NLS-VP16-intN | depositor partial sequence | sequence record 313011 | 3xFLAG-NLS-VP16-intN gene
ATGGATTATAAGGATCACGATGGCGACTACAAGGACCACGATATTGACTACAAAGACGATGACGATAAAA
TGGCTCCTAAGAAAAAGCGCAAAGTCGGTATCCATGGCGTTCCCGGATCCGTCGACGGTGGACTGCAGGC
CCCACCAACCGATGTTTCTTTAGGTGATGAGTTACATTTGGACGGTGAGGACGTAGCTATGGCACATGCA
GATGCCTTAGACGATTTTGACTTGGATATGTTAGGAGATGGAGATTCACCAGGACCTGGTTTCACACCAC
ACGATTCAGCTCCATACGGTGCTTTGGACATGGCCGATTTCGAATTTGAACAGATGTTTACTGATGCCTT
GGGTATAGACGAATACGGTGGTGGAGGTACCAGAAGCGGATACTGCCTGGACCTGAAGACCCAGGTGCAG
ACCCCTCAGGGCATGAAGGAGATCAGCAACATCCAGGTGGGCGACCTGGTGCTGAGCAACACCGGCTACA
ACGAGGTGCTGAACGTGTTCCCCAAGAGCAAGAAGAAGAGCTACAAGATCACCCTGGAGGACGGCAAGGA
GATCATCTGCAGCGAGGAGCACCTGTTCCCCACCCAGACCGGCGAGATGAACATCAGCGGCGGCCTGAAG
GAGGGCATGTGCCTGTACGTGAAGGAGTGA
